Addgene plasmid #231713: KHC068 BRD2-KI-GFP-2A-L387A
Purpose: CRISPR mediated KI of BromoTag at N-terminus of BRD2-GFP-P2A-BromoTag, works well with KHC064 and KHC065
Depositing lab: Alessio Ciulli. Depositing organization: University of Dundee. Publication: Development of BromoTag: A "Bump-and-Hole"-PROTAC System to Induce Potent, Rapid, and Selective Degradation of Tagged Target Proteins. Bond AG, Craigon C, Chan KH, Testa A, Karapetsas A, Fasimoye R, Macartney T, Blow JJ, Alessi DR, Ciulli A. J Med Chem. 2021 Oct 28;64(20):15477-15502. doi: 10.1021/acs.jmedchem.1c01532. Epub 2021 Oct 15. PubMed 34652918.
Backbone
  Vector backbone: pMK-RQ
  Backbone manufacturer: GeneArt - Invitrogen
  Vector type: Mammalian Expression, CRISPR
Growth in bacteria
  Bacterial resistance: Kanamycin, 50 μg/mL
  Growth temperature: 37°C
  Growth strain: DH5alpha
  Copy number: Unknown
Gene/Insert
  Gene/Insert name: Brd2
  Species: H. sapiens (human)
  Mutation: L387A
  Entrez Gene: BRD2 (a.k.a. BRD2-IT1, D6S113E, FSH, FSHRG1, FSRG1, NAT, O27.1.1, RING3, RNF3)
  Tag / fusion protein: GFP (N terminal on insert); BromoTag (N terminal on insert)
  Cloning method: Unknown
  Sequencing primers: 5′ M13 Forward; 3′ M13 Reverse
Terms and licenses: Academic/Nonprofit Terms; Industry Terms: Not Available to Industry
How to cite: KHC068 BRD2-KI-GFP-2A-L387A was a gift from Alessio Ciulli (Addgene plasmid # 231713 ; http://n2t.net/addgene:231713 ; RRID:Addgene_231713)
