[The description below was written by a language model from this plasmid's Addgene catalogue record and pLannotate feature annotations shown in this document.]
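Description:
KHC068 BRD2-KI-GFP-2A-L387A is a homology-directed repair donor plasmid for CRISPR-mediated knock-in at the human BRD2 locus, built in the GeneArt synthesis backbone pMK-RQ. It is propagated in E. coli through a high-copy ColE1/pUC-type origin and selected with kanamycin via an aminoglycoside phosphotransferase (NeoR/KanR) gene driven by the bla promoter. The remaining backbone annotations (fragments of an M13 origin, lacZα, lacI and an RSF origin, plus a T7 promoter) are vestigial cloning-vector elements. M13 forward and reverse primer sites flank the insert for sequencing. Although catalogued as a mammalian expression vector, no mammalian promoter is annotated, which fits a donor whose cassette is meant to be expressed from the endogenous gene after integration.

The payload is an EGFP coding sequence followed, after a short gap that by the construct name and purpose corresponds to a P2A self-cleaving peptide, by the BromoTag. The feature table labels this segment as a BRD3 fragment, but that is a homology-based call on a BET-family bromodomain. The record describes it as the BromoTag carrying the L387A "hole" mutation, which allows selective engagement by "bumped" PROTAC degraders. The unannotated stretches on either side of the cassette are presumably the BRD2 homology arms, though the record does not define them. On in-frame insertion at the BRD2 N-terminus, the 2A element would release free GFP as a marker for identifying edited cells, leaving endogenous BRD2 fused to BromoTag for rapid, inducible degradation. The record notes that it works well with the companion plasmids KHC064 and KHC065, whose contents are not given here.
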