Features (pLannotate 1.2.2; 10 found; start..end, strand, type, name):
     10..141     -  rep_origin     M13 ori (fragment): M13 bacteriophage origin of replication; arrow indicates direction of (+) strand synthesis
    162..318     -  CDS            lacZα (fragment): LacZα fragment of β-galactosidase; lacZ fragment
    327..345     +  promoter       T7 promoter: promoter for bacteriophage T7 RNA polymerase
    878..1594    +  CDS            EGFP: EGFP is a basic (constitutively fluorescent) green fluorescent protein published in 1996, derived from Aequorea victoria. It is reported to be a rapidly-maturing weak dimer with moderate acid sensitivity.
   1670..2053    +  CDS            BRD3 (fragment): BRD3_HUMAN - Also known as KIAA0043, RING3L. Experimental evidence at protein level: Swiss-Prot protein existence level 1. Chromatin reader that recognizes and binds hyperacetylated chromatin and plays a role in the regulation of transcription, probably by chromatin remodeling and interaction with transcription factors (PubMed:18406326, PubMed:27105114). Regulates transcription by promoting the binding of the transcription factor GATA1 to its targets (By similarity). From Homo sapiens (Human).
   2596..2643    -  CDS            lacI (fragment): lac repressor; lacI; The lac repressor binds to the lac operator to inhibit transcription in E. coli. This inhibition can be relieved by adding lactose or isopropyl-β-D-thiogalactopyranoside (IPTG).
   2680..2720    -  rep_origin     RSF ori (fragment): Plasmids containing the RSF 1030 origin of replication can be propagated in E. coli cells that contain additional plasmids with compatible origins.
   2798..3386    -  rep_origin     ori: high-copy-number ColE1/pMB1/pBR322/pUC origin of replication
   3560..4354    -  CDS            NeoR/KanR: aminoglycoside phosphotransferase confers resistance to neomycin, kanamycin, and G418 (Geneticin®)
   4355..4459    -  promoter       AmpR promoter: bla
>Addgene plasmid #231713 | KHC068 BRD2-KI-GFP-2A-L387A | addgene full sequence | sequence record 461767 | Addgene NGS Result
GTGCCACCTAAATTGTAAGCGTTAATATTTTGTTAAAATTCGCGTTAAATTTTTGTTAAATCAGCTCATT
TTTTAACCAATAGGCCGAAATCGGCAAAATCCCTTATAAATCAAAAGAATAGACCGAGATAGGGTTGAGT
GGCCGCTACAGGGCGCTCCCATTCGCCATTCAGGCTGCGCAACTGTTGGGAAGGGCGTTTCGGTGCGGGC
CTCTTCGCTATTACGCCAGCTGGCGAAAGGGGGATGTGCTGCAAGGCGATTAAGTTGGGTAACGCCAGGG
TTTTCCCAGTCACGACGTTGTAAAACGACGGCCAGTGAGCGCGACGTAATACGACTCACTATAGGGCGAA
TTGAAGGAAGGCCGTCAAGGCCGCATCCGCCCAATCCTCGGAGTCTGTCCACCCCCTCTACTCCGCCCTC
AAGAGGATTTCAAAGATGGAGGCGGCGGCTCCCTAAACCACTTTTCGTGTTCATCCGCCTCCATCCGAGA
TCGAAACGGGACCTCGTCGGCCCCGTAGGGGCCCGACAAGAAGAGGGAATCCCTGCAGACCAACAGCGGG
CTATATTGACGACGGTGTCTGAGATCGGGGACCGTCTTTTGAAGAGTCAGTCCCTCCTTAGTTGCCCGCC
TCAGCTGAGGCCGCCGCCATTTTCTTGCTGTCCGCCGTCTGCAGAGCGCGCCAAGCTGCCCGGAGCTCTC
CGAGAGGCCCCAAAGAGACTGCTTTCGTGCCGGCCAGGCAGGGGGTTTGTCGCCTGGAGGCCCAAGAGGA
ACGGCCTCCCCCCAACTTAGCGGGTTATGCTGGACCGGGCGGTGAGGGGAACCGAGGGCACCCGGACTTT
CCGCGGCTGAGGGCAGCGCCGGTTCGTTGCGGTCAAGATGGTGAGCAAGGGCGAGGAGCTGTTCACCGGG
GTGGTGCCCATCCTGGTCGAGCTGGACGGCGACGTAAACGGCCACAAGTTCAGCGTGTCCGGCGAGGGCG
AGGGCGATGCCACCTACGGCAAGCTGACCCTGAAGTTCATCTGCACCACCGGCAAGCTGCCCGTGCCCTG
GCCCACCCTCGTGACCACCCTGACCTACGGCGTGCAGTGCTTCAGCCGCTACCCCGACCACATGAAGCAG
CACGACTTCTTCAAGTCCGCCATGCCCGAAGGCTACGTCCAGGAGCGCACCATCTTCTTCAAGGACGACG
GCAACTACAAGACCCGCGCCGAGGTGAAGTTCGAGGGCGACACCCTGGTGAACCGCATCGAGCTGAAGGG
CATCGACTTCAAGGAGGACGGCAACATCCTGGGGCACAAGCTGGAGTACAACTACAACAGCCACAACGTC
TATATCATGGCCGACAAGCAGAAGAACGGCATCAAGGTGAACTTCAAGATCCGCCACAACATCGAGGACG
GCAGCGTGCAGCTCGCCGACCACTACCAGCAGAACACCCCCATCGGCGACGGCCCCGTGCTGCTGCCCGA
CAACCACTACCTGAGCACCCAGTCCGCCCTGAGCAAAGACCCCAACGAGAAGCGCGATCACATGGTCCTG
CTGGAGTTCGTGACCGCCGCCGGGATCACTCTCGGCATGGACGAGCTGTACAAGGGATCCGGAGCAACAA
ACTTCTCACTACTCAAACAAGCAGGTGACGTGGAGGAGAATCCCGGGCCTGGGTCCGTGAAGGACGTGCC
CGACTCTCAGCAGCACCCAGCACCAGAGAAGAGCAGCAAGGTCTCGGAGCAGCTCAAGTGCTGCAGCGGC
ATCCTCAAGGAGATGTTTGCCAAGAAGCACGCCGCCTACGCCTGGCCCTTCTACAAGCCTGTGGACGTGG
AGGCACTGGGCGCCCACGACTACTGTGACATCATCAAGCACCCCATGGACATGAGCACAATCAAGTCTAA
ACTGGAGGCCCGTGAGTACCGTGATGCTCAGGAGTTTGGTGCTGACGTCCGATTGATGTTCTCCAACTGC
TATAAGTACAACCCTCCTGACCATGAGGTGGTGGCCATGGCCCGCAAGCTCCAGGATGTGTTCGAAATGC
GCTTTGCCAAGATGCCGGACGAGGGCGGAGGCGGAGGTGGCCTGCAAAACGTGACTCCCCACAATAAGTA
CGTTTCCGCGAGCCGCGTCTGGGAAGGGGATGTTGCAGGGCGGCGGCACAGGGGTGTGGGGCGCCGTGTT
GGGAGTACTGAGCGGCCCCGGCGCGCTGCTGTTGCGGCGCAGCTGTCGACTCGGTCGCGCGGAGGGAATT
GAGCGACGGTTTTGGAACGGTGGTGGCGGCTCGGCTACTGCTCGTGGAGGGGAATACAGGTTGTCAATTT
ATACGCTATTAATGCCGCCGTGGCCCAGTCTTAACCGAGTCAGGCAGAGCTAGTTTGACGGTGGAGTGGA
GTGAGGTTGAACAGCAGGTTTGGCGTTTGGTGGGTCTGGTATCTAGCGGCGGTCTGTTAGCCTTTTAGGG
GGGATTCACGGACACCTCTAGCGCCCTGTAGGGTTGCCATGGTGACGGAGCGCTTAAGGGACTGGCAACG
GGGATTCCCAGAGAAGGGTAAAGGGATCACTCTCCCGTGTGTGCAGGTTCCTACTGGGCCTCATGGGCCT
TCCTTTCACTGCCCGCTTTCCAGTCGGGAAACCTGTCGTGCCAGCTGCATTAACATGGTCATAGCTGTTT
CCTTGCGTATTGGGCGCTCTCCGCTTCCTCGCTCACTGACTCGCTGCGCTCGGTCGTTCGGGTAAAGCCT
GGGGTGCCTAATGAGCAAAAGGCCAGCAAAAGGCCAGGAACCGTAAAAAGGCCGCGTTGCTGGCGTTTTT
CCATAGGCTCCGCCCCCCTGACGAGCATCACAAAAATCGACGCTCAAGTCAGAGGTGGCGAAACCCGACA
GGACTATAAAGATACCAGGCGTTTCCCCCTGGAAGCTCCCTCGTGCGCTCTCCTGTTCCGACCCTGCCGC
TTACCGGATACCTGTCCGCCTTTCTCCCTTCGGGAAGCGTGGCGCTTTCTCATAGCTCACGCTGTAGGTA
TCTCAGTTCGGTGTAGGTCGTTCGCTCCAAGCTGGGCTGTGTGCACGAACCCCCCGTTCAGCCCGACCGC
TGCGCCTTATCCGGTAACTATCGTCTTGAGTCCAACCCGGTAAGACACGACTTATCGCCACTGGCAGCAG
CCACTGGTAACAGGATTAGCAGAGCGAGGTATGTAGGCGGTGCTACAGAGTTCTTGAAGTGGTGGCCTAA
CTACGGCTACACTAGAAGAACAGTATTTGGTATCTGCGCTCTGCTGAAGCCAGTTACCTTCGGAAAAAGA
GTTGGTAGCTCTTGATCCGGCAAACAAACCACCGCTGGTAGCGGTGGTTTTTTTGTTTGCAAGCAGCAGA
TTACGCGCAGAAAAAAAGGATCTCAAGAAGATCCTTTGATCTTTTCTACGGGGTCTGACGCTCAGTGGAA
CGAAAACTCACGTTAAGGGATTTTGGTCATGAGATTATCAAAAAGGATCTTCACCTAGATCCTTTTAAAT
TAAAAATGAAGTTTTAAATCAATCTAAAGTATATATGAGTAAACTTGGTCTGACAGTTATTAGAAAAATT
CATCCAGCAGACGATAAAACGCAATACGCTGGCTATCCGGTGCCGCAATGCCATACAGCACCAGAAAACG
ATCCGCCCATTCGCCGCCCAGTTCTTCCGCAATATCACGGGTGGCCAGCGCAATATCCTGATAACGATCC
GCCACGCCCAGACGGCCGCAATCAATAAAGCCGCTAAAACGGCCATTTTCCACCATAATGTTCGGCAGGC
ACGCATCACCATGGGTCACCACCAGATCTTCGCCATCCGGCATGCTCGCTTTCAGACGCGCAAACAGCTC
TGCCGGTGCCAGGCCCTGATGTTCTTCATCCAGATCATCCTGATCCACCAGGCCCGCTTCCATACGGGTA
CGCGCACGTTCAATACGATGTTTCGCCTGATGATCAAACGGACAGGTCGCCGGGTCCAGGGTATGCAGAC
GACGCATGGCATCCGCCATAATGCTCACTTTTTCTGCCGGCGCCAGATGGCTAGACAGCAGATCCTGACC
CGGCACTTCGCCCAGCAGCAGCCAATCACGGCCCGCTTCGGTCACCACATCCAGCACCGCCGCACACGGA
ACACCGGTGGTGGCCAGCCAGCTCAGACGCGCCGCTTCATCCTGCAGCTCGTTCAGCGCACCGCTCAGAT
CGGTTTTCACAAACAGCACCGGACGACCCTGCGCGCTCAGACGAAACACCGCCGCATCAGAGCAGCCAAT
GGTCTGCTGCGCCCAATCATAGCCAAACAGACGTTCCACCCACGCTGCCGGGCTACCCGCATGCAGGCCA
TCCTGTTCAATCATACTCTTCCTTTTTCAATATTATTGAAGCATTTATCAGGGTTATTGTCTCATGAGCG
GATACATATTTGAATGTATTTAGAAAAATAAACAAATAGGGGTTCCGCGCACATTTCCCCGAAAA
