>Addgene plasmid #231713 | KHC068 BRD2-KI-GFP-2A-L387A | depositor partial sequence | sequence record 455447 | M13 Reverse
GGAACTGCGAAGGTTTCCGACTGGAAAGCGGGCAGTGAAAGGAAGGCCCATGAGGCCCAGTAGGAACCTG
CACACACGGGAGAGTGATCCCTTTACCCTTCTCTGGGAATCCCCGTTGCCAGTCCCTTAAGCGCTCCGTC
ACCATGGCAACCCTACAGGGCGCTAGAGGTGTCCGTGAATCCCCCCTAAAAGGCTAACAGACCGCCGCTA
GATACCAGACCCACCAAACGCCAAACCTGCTGTTCAACCTCACTCCACTCCACCGTCAAACTAGCTCTGC
CTGACTCGGTTAAGACTGGGCCACGGCGGCATTAATAGCGTATAAATTGACAACCTGTATTCCCCTCCAC
GAGCAGTAGCCGAGCCGCCACCACCGTTCCAAAACCGTCGCTCAATTCCCTCCGCGCGACCGAGTCGACA
GCTGCGCCGCAACAGCAGCGCGCCGGGGCCGCTCAGTACTCCCAACACGGCGCCCCACACCCCTGTGCCG
CCGCCCTGCAACATCCCCTTCCCAGACGCGGCTCGCGGAAACGTACTTATTGTGGGGAGTCACGTTTTGC
AGGCCACCTCCGCCTCCGCCCTCGTCCGGCATCTTGGCAAAGCGCATTTCGAACACATCCTGGAGCTTGC
GGGCCATGGCCACCACCTCATGGTCAGGAGGGTTGTACTTATAGCAGTTGGAGAACATCAATCGGACGTC
AGCACCAAACTCCTGAGCATCACGGTACTCACGGGCCTCCAGTTTAGACTTGATTGTGCTCATGTCCATG
GGGTGCTTGATGATGTCACAGTAGTCGTGGGCGCCCAGTGCCTCCACGTCCACAGGCTTGTAGAAGGGCC
AGGCGTAGGCGGCGTGCTTCTTGGCAAACATCTCCTTGAGGATGCCGCTGCAGCACTTGAGCTGCTCCGA
GACCTTGCTGCTCTTCTCTGGTGCTGGGTGCTGCTGAGAGTCGGGCACGTCCTTCACGGACCCAGGCCCG
GGATTCTCCTCCACGTCACCTGCTTGTTTGAGTAGTGAGAAGTTTGTTGCTCCGGATCCCTTGTACAGCT
CGTCCATGCCGAGAGTGATCCCGGCGGCGGTCACGAACTCCAGCAGGACCATGTGATCGCGCTTCTCGTT
GGGGTCTTTGCTCAGGGCGGACTGGGGTGCTCAGGTAGTGGTTGTCGGGCACCACCACGGGGCCGTCCCC
CAATGGGGGTGTTCTGCTGGTAATGGTCCGGCAAGCTGCACCCTGCCGTCCTCCAATGTTTGGGGCGGAA
