>Addgene plasmid #231713 | KHC068 BRD2-KI-GFP-2A-L387A | depositor partial sequence | sequence record 455586 | M13 Forward
GGCAAAAATCCTATTAAGGGCGAATTGAAGGAAGGCCGTCAAGGCCGCATCCGCCCAATCCTCGGAGTCT
GTCCACCCCCTCTACTCCGCCCTCAAGAGGATTTCAAAGATGGAGGCGGCGGCTCCCTAAACCACTTTTC
GTGTTCATCCGCCTCCATCCGAGATCGAAACGGGACCTCGTCGGCCCCGTAGGGGCCCGACAAGAAGAGG
GAATCCCTGCAGACCAACAGCGGGCTATATTGACGACGGTGTCTGAGATCGGGGACCGTCTTTTGAAGAG
TCAGTCCCTCCTTAGTTGCCCGCCTCAGCTGAGGCCGCCGCCATTTTCTTGCTGTCCGCCGTCTGCAGAG
CGCGCCAAGCTGCCCGGAGCTCTCCGAGAGGCCCCAAAGAGACTGCTTTCGTGCCGGCCAGGCAGGGGGT
TTGTCGCCTGGAGGCCCAAGAGGAACGGCCTCCCCCCAACTTAGCGGGTTATGCTGGACCGGGCGGTGAG
GGGAACCGAGGGCACCCGGACTTTCCGCGGCTGAGGGCAGCGCCGGTTCGTTGCGGTCAAGATGGTGAGC
AAGGGCGAGGAGCTGTTCACCGGGGTGGTGCCCATCCTGGTCGAGCTGGACGGCGACGTAAACGGCCACA
AGTTCAGCGTGTCCGGCGAGGGCGAGGGCGATGCCACCTACGGCAAGCTGACCCTGAAGTTCATCTGCAC
CACCGGCAAGCTGCCCGTGCCCTGGCCCACCCTCGTGACCACCCTGACCTACGGCGTGCAGTGCTTCAGC
CGCTACCCCGACCACATGAAGCAGCACGACTTCTTCAAGTCCGCCATGCCCGAAGGCTACGTCCAGGAGC
GCACCATCTTCTTCAAGGACGACGGCAACTACAAGACCCGCGCCGAGGTGAAGTTCGAGGGCGACACCCT
GGTGAACCGCATCGAGCTGAAGGGCATCGACTTCAAGGAGGACGGCAACATCCTGGGGCACAAGCTGGAG
TACAACTACAACAGCCACAACGTCTATATCATGGCCGACAAGCAGAAGAACGGCATCAAGGTGAACTTCA
AGATCCGCCACAACATCGAGGACGGGAGCGTGCAGCTCGCCGAACCCTACCAGCAGAAACCCCCCATCGG
GGAAGGGCCCGGGGTGGTGGCCGAAAACCCTAACTGGAAANCCCAGTCCGCCCTGNANCAAGAACCCCAA
GGAAAAGCGGGATCCCTTGGCCCGGTGGGGATTCGGGACCG
